>Addgene plasmid #101772 | EGFP-BAF | depositor full sequence | sequence record 194669 | EGFP-BAF sequence 10667 bps
TCGACGGATCGGGAGATCTCCCGATCCCCTATGGTGCACTCTCAGTACAATCTGCTCTGATGCCGCATAG
TTAAGCCAGTATCTGCTCCCTGCTTGTGTGTTGGAGGTCGCTGAGTAGTGCGCGAGCAAAATTTAAGCTA
CAACAAGGCAAGGCTTGACCGACAATTGCATGAAGAATCTGCTTAGGGTTAGGCGTTTTGCGCTGCTTCG
CGATGTACGGGCCAGATATACGCGTTGACATTGATTATTGACTAGTTATTAATAGTAATCAATTACGGGG
TCATTAGTTCATAGCCCATATATGGAGTTCCGCGTTACATAACTTACGGTAAATGGCCCGCCTGGCTGAC
CGCCCAACGACCCCCGCCCATTGACGTCAATAATGACGTATGTTCCCATAGTAACGCCAATAGGGACTTT
CCATTGACGTCAATGGGTGGAGTATTTACGGTAAACTGCCCACTTGGCAGTACATCAAGTGTATCATATG
CCAAGTACGCCCCCTATTGACGTCAATGACGGTAAATGGCCCGCCTGGCATTATGCCCAGTACATGACCT
TATGGGACTTTCCTACTTGGCAGTACATCTACGTATTAGTCATCGCTATTACCATGGTGATGCGGTTTTG
GCAGTACATCAATGGGCGTGGATAGCGGTTTGACTCACGGGGATTTCCAAGTCTCCACCCCATTGACGTC
AATGGGAGTTTGTTTTGGCACCAAAATCAACGGGACTTTCCAAAATGTCGTAACAACTCCGCCCCATTGA
CGCAAATGGGCGGTAGGCGTGTACGGTGGGAGGTCTATATAAGCAGCGCGTTTTGCCTGTACTGGGTCTC
TCTGGTTAGACCAGATCTGAGCCTGGGAGCTCTCTGGCTAACTAGGGAACCCACTGCTTAAGCCTCAATA
AAGCTTGCCTTGAGTGCTTCAAGTAGTGTGTGCCCGTCTGTTGTGTGACTCTGGTAACTAGAGATCCCTC
AGACCCTTTTAGTCAGTGTGGAAAATCTCTAGCAGTGGCGCCCGAACAGGGACTTGAAAGCGAAAGGGAA
ACCAGAGGAGCTCTCTCGACGCAGGACTCGGCTTGCTGAAGCGCGCACGGCAAGAGGCGAGGGGCGGCGA
CTGGTGAGTACGCCAAAAATTTTGACTAGCGGAGGCTAGAAGGAGAGAGATGGGTGCGAGAGCGTCAGTA
TTAAGCGGGGGAGAATTAGATCGCGATGGGAAAAAATTCGGTTAAGGCCAGGGGGAAAGAAAAAATATAA
ATTAAAACATATAGTATGGGCAAGCAGGGAGCTAGAACGATTCGCAGTTAATCCTGGCCTGTTAGAAACA
TCAGAAGGCTGTAGACAAATACTGGGACAGCTACAACCATCCCTTCAGACAGGATCAGAAGAACTTAGAT
CATTATATAATACAGTAGCAACCCTCTATTGTGTGCATCAAAGGATAGAGATAAAAGACACCAAGGAAGC
TTTAGACAAGATAGAGGAAGAGCAAAACAAAAGTAAGACCACCGCACAGCAAGCGGCCGCTGATCTTCAG
ACCTGGAGGAGGAGATATGAGGGACAATTGGAGAAGTGAATTATATAAATATAAAGTAGTAAAAATTGAA
CCATTAGGAGTAGCACCCACCAAGGCAAAGAGAAGAGTGGTGCAGAGAGAAAAAAGAGCAGTGGGAATAG
GAGCTTTGTTCCTTGGGTTCTTGGGAGCAGCAGGAAGCACTATGGGCGCAGCGTCAATGACGCTGACGGT
ACAGGCCAGACAATTATTGTCTGGTATAGTGCAGCAGCAGAACAATTTGCTGAGGGCTATTGAGGCGCAA
CAGCATCTGTTGCAACTCACAGTCTGGGGCATCAAGCAGCTCCAGGCAAGAATCCTGGCTGTGGAAAGAT
ACCTAAAGGATCAACAGCTCCTGGGGATTTGGGGTTGCTCTGGAAAACTCATTTGCACCACTGCTGTGCC
TTGGAATGCTAGTTGGAGTAATAAATCTCTGGAACAGATTTGGAATCACACGACCTGGATGGAGTGGGAC
AGAGAAATTAACAATTACACAAGCTTAATACACTCCTTAATTGAAGAATCGCAAAACCAGCAAGAAAAGA
ATGAACAAGAATTATTGGAATTAGATAAATGGGCAAGTTTGTGGAATTGGTTTAACATAACAAATTGGCT
GTGGTATATAAAATTATTCATAATGATAGTAGGAGGCTTGGTAGGTTTAAGAATAGTTTTTGCTGTACTT
TCTATAGTGAATAGAGTTAGGCAGGGATATTCACCATTATCGTTTCAGACCCACCTCCCAACCCCGAGGG
GACCCGACAGGCCCGAAGGAATAGAAGAAGAAGGTGGAGAGAGAGACAGAGACAGATCCATTCGATTAGT
GAACGGATCGGCACTGCGTGCGCCAATTCTGCAGACAAATGGCAGTATTCATCCACAATTTTAAAAGAAA
AGGGGGGATTGGGGGGTACAGTGCAGGGGAAAGAATAGTAGACATAATAGCAACAGACATACAAACTAAA
GAATTACAAAAACAAATTACAAAAATTCAAAATTTTCGGGTTTATTACAGGGACAGCAGAGATCCAGTTT
GGTTAATTAGCTAGCTAGGTCTTGAAAGGAGTGGGAATTGGCTCCGGTGCCCGTCAGTGGGCAGAGCGCA
CATCGCCCACAGTCCCCGAGAAGTTGGGGGGAGGGGTCGGCAATTGATCCGGTGCCTAGAGAAGGTGGCG
CGGGGTAAACTGGGAAAGTGATGTCGTGTACTGGCTCCGCCTTTTTCCCGAGGGTGGGGGAGAACCGTAT
ATAAGTGCAGTAGTCGCCGTGAACGTTCTTTTTCGCAACGGGTTTGCCGCCAGAACACAGGAGAATTCTC
TAGAGCCACCATGGTGAGCAAGGGCGAGGAGCTGTTCACCGGGGTGGTGCCCATCCTGGTCGAGCTGGAC
GGCGACGTAAACGGCCACAAGTTCAGCGTGTCCGGCGAGGGCGAGGGCGATGCCACCTATGGTAAGCTTA
CCCTGAAGTTCATCTGCACCACCGGCAAGCTGCCCGTGCCCTGGCCCACCCTCGTGACCACCCTGACCTA
CGGCGTGCAGTGCTTCAGCCGCTACCCCGACCACATGAAGCAGCACGACTTTTTCAAGTCCGCCATGCCC
GAAGGCTACGTCCAGGAGCGCACCATCTTCTTTAAGGACGACGGCAACTACAAGACCCGCGCCGAGGTGA
AGTTCGAGGGCGACACCCTGGTGAACCGCATCGAGCTGAAGGGCATCGACTTCAAGGAGGACGGCAACAT
CCTGGGGCACAAGCTGGAGTACAACTACAACAGCCACAACGTCTATATCATGGCCGACAAGCAGAAGAAC
GGCATCAAGGTGAACTTCAAGATCCGCCACAACATCGAGGACGGCAGCGTGCAGCTCGCCGACCACTACC
AGCAGAACACCCCCATCGGCGACGGCCCCGTGCTGCTGCCCGACAACCACTACCTGAGCACCCAGTCCGC
CCTGAGCAAAGACCCCAACGAGAAGCGCGATCACATGGTCCTGCTGGAGTTCGTGACCGCCGCCGGGATC
ACTCTCGGCATGGACGAGCTGTACAAGTACTCAGATCTCGAGCTCAAGCTTCGAATTCTGCAGTCGACGA
GCAGTCATCATCATCATCATCACAGCAGCGGCCTGGTGCCGCGCGGCAGCCATACCGGTATGACAACCTC
CCAAAAGCACCGAGACTTCGTGGCAGAGCCCATGGGGGAGAAGCCAGTGGGGAGCCTGGCTGGGATTGGT
GAAGTCCTGGGCAAGAAGCTGGAGGAAAGGGGTTTTGACAAGGCCTATGTTGTCCTTGGCCAGTTTCTGG
TGCTAAAGAAAGATGAAGACCTCTTCCGGGAATGGCTGAAAGACACTTGTGGCGCCAACGCCAAGCAGTC
CCGGGACTGCTTCGGATGCCTTCGAGAGTGGTGTGATGCCTTCTTGTAGGGATCCGAATTCCGATCCAGT
GTGCTGGAATTAATTCGCTGTCTGCGAGGGCCAGCTGTTGGGGTGAGTACTCCCTCTCAAAAGCGGGCAT
GACTTCTGCGCTAAGATTGTCAGTTTCCAAAAACGAGGAGGATTTGATATTCACCTGGCCCGCGGTGATG
CCTTTGAGGGTGGCCGCGTCCATCTGGTCAGAAAAGACAATCTTTTTGTTGTCAAGCTTGAGGTGTGGCA
GGCTTGAGATCTGGCCATACACTTGAGTGACAATGACATCCACTTTGCCTTTCTCTCCACAGGTGTCCAC
TCCCAGGTCCAACTGCAGGTCGAGCATGCATCTAGGGCGGCCAATTCCGCCCCTCTCCCCCCCCCCCCTC
TCCCTCCCCCCCCCCTAACGTTACTGGCCGAAGCCGCTTGGAATAAGGCCGGTGTGCGTTTGTCTATATG
TTATTTTCCACCATATTGCCGTCTTTTGGCAATGTGAGGGCCCGGAAACCTGGCCCTGTCTTCTTGACGA
GCATTCCTAGGGGTCTTTCCCCTCTCGCCAAAGGAATGCAAGGTCTGTTGAATGTCGTGAAGGAAGCAGT
TCCTCTGGAAGCTTCTTGAAGACAAACAACGTCTGTAGCGACCCTTTGCAGGCAGCGGAACCCCCCACCT
GGCGACAGGTGCCTCTGCGGCCAAAAGCCACGTGTATAAGATACACCTGCAAAGGCGGCACAACCCCAGT
GCCACGTTGTGAGTTGGATAGTTGTGGAAAGAGTCAAATGGCTCTCCTCAAGCGTATTCAACAAGGGGCT
GAAGGATGCCCAGAAGGTACCCCATTGTATGGGATCTGATCTGGGGCCTCGGTGCACATGCTTTACATGT
GTTTAGTCGAGGTTAAAAAAACGTCTAGGCCCCCCGAACCACGGGGACGTGGTTTTCCTTTGAAAAACAC
GATGATAAGCTTGCCACAACCCACAAGGAGACGACCTTCCATGGCCAAGCCTTTGTCTCAAGAAGAATCC
ACCCTCATTGAAAGAGCAACGGCTACAATCAACAGCATCCCCATCTCTGAAGACTACAGCGTCGCCAGCG
CAGCTCTCTCTAGCGACGGCCGCATCTTCACTGGTGTCAATGTATATCATTTTACTGGGGGACCTTGTGC
AGAACTCGTGGTGCTGGGCACTGCTGCTGCTGCGGCAGCTGGCAACCTGACTTGTATCGTCGCGATCGGA
AATGAGAACAGGGGCATCTTGAGCCCCTGCGGACGGTGCCGACAGGTGCTTCTCGATCTGCATCCTGGGA
TCAAAGCCATAGTGAAGGACAGTGATGGACAGCCGACGGCAGTTGGGATTCGTGAATTGCTGCCCTCTGG
TTATGTGTGGGAGGGCTAACGATATCAAGCTTATCGGTAATCAACCTCTGGATTACAAAATTTGTGAAAG
ATTGACTGGTATTCTTAACTATGTTGCTCCTTTTACGCTATGTGGATACGCTGCTTTAATGCCTTTGTAT
CATGCTATTGCTTCCCGTATGGCTTTCATTTTCTCCTCCTTGTATAAATCCTGGTTGCTGTCTCTTTATG
AGGAGTTGTGGCCCGTTGTCAGGCAACGTGGCGTGGTGTGCACTGTGTTTGCTGACGCAACCCCCACTGG
TTGGGGCATTGCCACCACCTGTCAGCTCCTTTCCGGGACTTTCGCTTTCCCCCTCCCTATTGCCACGGCG
GAACTCATCGCCGCCTGCCTTGCCCGCTGCTGGACAGGGGCTCGGCTGTTGGGCACTGACAATTCCGTGG
TGTTGTCGGGGAAATCATCGTCCTTTCCTTGGCTGCTCGCCTGTGTTGCCACCTGGATTCTGCGCGGGAC
GTCCTTCTGCTACGTCCCTTCGGCCCTCAATCCAGCGGACCTTCCTTCCCGCGGCCTGCTGCCGGCTCTG
CGGCCTCTTCCGCGTCTTCGCCTTCGCCCTCAGACGAGTCGGATCTCCCTTTGGGCCGCCTCCCCGCATC
GATACCGTCGACCTCGAGACCTAGAAAAACATGGAGCAATCACAAGTAGCAATACAGCAGCTACCAATGC
TGATTGTGCCTGGCTAGAAGCACAAGAGGAGGAGGAGGTGGGTTTTCCAGTCACACCTCAGGTACCTTTA
AGACCAATGACTTACAAGGCAGCTGTAGATCTTAGCCACTTTTTAAAAGAAAAGGGGGGACTGGAAGGGC
TAATTCACTCCCAACGAAGACAAGATATCCTTGATCTGTGGATCTACCACACACAAGGCTACTTCCCTGA
TTGGCAGAACTACACACCAGGGCCAGGGATCAGATATCCACTGACCTTTGGATGGTGCTACAAGCTAGTA
CCAGTTGAGCAAGAGAAGGTAGAAGAAGCCAATGAAGGAGAGAACACCCGCTTGTTACACCCTGTGAGCC
TGCATGGGATGGATGACCCGGAGAGAGAAGTATTAGAGTGGAGGTTTGACAGCCGCCTAGCATTTCATCA
CATGGCCCGAGAGCTGCATCCGGACTGTACTGGGTCTCTCTGGTTAGACCAGATCTGAGCCTGGGAGCTC
TCTGGCTAACTAGGGAACCCACTGCTTAAGCCTCAATAAAGCTTGCCTTGAGTGCTTCAAGTAGTGTGTG
CCCGTCTGTTGTGTGACTCTGGTAACTAGAGATCCCTCAGACCCTTTTAGTCAGTGTGGAAAATCTCTAG
CAGGGCCCGTTTAAACCCGCTGATCAGCCTCGACTGTGCCTTCTAGTTGCCAGCCATCTGTTGTTTGCCC
CTCCCCCGTGCCTTCCTTGACCCTGGAAGGTGCCACTCCCACTGTCCTTTCCTAATAAAATGAGGAAATT
GCATCGCATTGTCTGAGTAGGTGTCATTCTATTCTGGGGGGTGGGGTGGGGCAGGACAGCAAGGGGGAGG
ATTGGGAAGACAATAGCAGGCATGCTGGGGATGCGGTGGGCTCTATGGCTTCTGAGGCGGAAAGAACCAG
CTGGGGCTCTAGGGGGTATCCCC
[124 nt withheld, positions 6954-7077]
C
[91 nt withheld, positions 7079-7169]
A
[49 nt withheld, positions 7171-7219]
CCTTTGACGTTGGAGTCCACGTTCTTT
[37 nt withheld, positions 7247-7283]
ACCCTATCTCGGTCTATTCTTTTGATTTATAAGGGATTTTGCCGATTTCGGCCTATTGGTTAAAAAATGA
GCTGATTTAACAAAAATTTAACGCGAATTAATTCTGTGGAATGTGTGTCAGTTAGGGTGTGGAAAGTCCC
CAGGCTCCCCAGCAGGCAGAAGTATGCAAAGCATGCATCTCAATTAGTCAGCAACCAGGTGTGGAAAGTC
CCCAGGCTCCCCAGCAGGCAGAAGTATGCAAAGCATGCATCTCAATTAGTCAGCAACCATAGTCCCGCCC
CTAACTCCGCCCATCCCGCCCCTAACTCCGCCCAGTTCCGCCCATTCTCCGCCCCATGGCTGACTAATTT
TTTTTATTTATGCAGAGGCCGAGGCCGCCTCTGCCTCTGAGCTATTCCAGAAGTAGTGAGGAGGCTTTTT
TGGAGGCCTAGGCTTTTGCAAAAAGCTCCCGGGAGCTTGTATATCCATTTTCGGATCTGATCAGCACGTG
TTGACAATTAATCATCGGCATAGTATATCGGCATAGTATAATACGACAAGGTGAGGAACTAAACCATGGC
CAAGTTGACCAGTGCCGTTCCGGTGCTCACCGCGCGCGACGTCGCCGGAGCGGTCGAGTTCTGGACCGAC
CGGCTCGGGTTCTCCCGGGACTTCGTGGAGGACGACTTCGCCGGTGTGGTCCGGGACGACGTGACCCTGT
TCATCAGCGCGGTCCAGGACCAGGTGGTGCCGGACAACACCCTGGCCTGGGTGTGGGTGCGCGGCCTGGA
CGAGCTGTACGCCGAGTGGTCGGAGGTCGTGTCCACGAACTTCCGGGACGCCTCCGGGCCGGCCATGACC
GAGATCGGCGAGCAGCCGTGGGGGCGGGAGTTCGCCCTGCGCGACCCGGCCGGCAACTGCGTGCACTTCG
TGGCCGAGGAGCAGGACTGACACGTGCTACGAGATTTCGATTCCACCGCCGCCTTCTATGAAAGGTTGGG
CTTCGGAATCGTTTTCCGGGACGCCGGCTGGATGATCCTCCAGCGCGGGGATCTCATGCTGGAGTTCTTC
GCCCACCCCAACTTGTTTATTGCAGCTTATAATGGTTACAAATAAAGCAATAGCATCACAAATTTCACAA
ATAAAGCATTTTTTTCACTGCATTCTAGTTGTGGTTTGTCCAAACTCATCAATGTATCTTATCATGTCTG
TATACCGTCGACCTCTAGCTAGAGCTTGGCGTAATCATGGTCATAGCTGTTTCCTGTGTGAAATTGTTAT
CCGCTCACAATTCCACACAACATACGAGCCGGAAGCATAAAGTGTAAAGCCTGGGGTGCCTAATGAGTGA
GCTAACTCACATTAATTGCGTTGCGCTCACTGCCCGCTTTCCAGTCGGGAAACCTGTCGTGCCAGCTGCA
TTAATGAATCGGCCAACGCGCGGGGAGAGGCGGTTTGCGTATTGGGCGCTCTTCCGCTTCCTCGCTCACT
GACTCGCTGCGCTCGGTCGTTCGGCTGCGGCGAGCGGTATCAGCTCACTCAAAGGCGGTAATACGGTTAT
CCACAGAATCAGGGGATAACGCAGGAAAGAACATGTGAGCAAAAGGCCAGCAAAAGGCCAGGAACCGTAA
AAAGGCCGCGTTGCTGGCGTTTTTCCATAGGCTCCGCCCCCCTGACGAGCATCACAAAAATCGACGCTCA
AGTCAGAGGTGGCGAAACCCGACAGGACTATAAAGATACCAGGCGTTTCCCCCTGGAAGCTCCCTCGTGC
GCTCTCCTGTTCCGACCCTGCCGCTTACCGGATACCTGTCCGCCTTTCTCCCTTCGGGAAGCGTGGCGCT
TTCTCATAGCTCACGCTGTAGGTATCTCAGTTCGGTGTAGGTCGTTCGCTCCAAGCTGGGCTGTGTGCAC
GAACCCCCCGTTCAGCCCGACCGCTGCGCCTTATCCGGTAACTATCGTCTTGAGTCCAACCCGGTAAGAC
ACGACTTATCGCCACTGGCAGCAGCCACTGGTAACAGGATTAGCAGAGCGAGGTATGTAGGCGGTGCTAC
AGAGTTCTTGAAGTGGTGGCCTAACTACGGCTACACTAGAAGAACAGTATTTGGTATCTGCGCTCTGCTG
AAGCCAGTTACCTTCGGAAAAAGAGTTGGTAGCTCTTGATCCGGCAAACAAACCACCGCTGGTAGCGGTG
GTTTTTTTGTTTGCAAGCAGCAGATTACGCGCAGAAAAAAAGGATCTCAAGAAGATCCTTTGATCTTTTC
TACGGGGTCTGACGCTCAGTGGAACGAAAACTCACGTTAAGGGATTTTGGTCATGAGATTATCAAAAAGG
ATCTTCACCTAGATCCTTTTAAATTAAAAATGAAGTTTTAAATCAATCTAAAGTATATATGAGTAAACTT
GGTCTGACAGTTACCAATGCTTAATCAGTGAGGCACCTATCTCAGCGATCTGTCTATTTCGTTCATCCAT
AGTTGCCTGACTCCCCGTCGTGTAGATAACTACGATACGGGAGGGCTTACCATCTGGCCCCAGTGCTGCA
ATGATACCGCGAGACCCACGCTCACCGGCTCCAGATTTATCAGCAATAAACCAGCCAGCCGGAAGGGCCG
AGCGCAGAAGTGGTCCTGCAACTTTATCCGCCTCCATCCAGTCTATTAATTGTTGCCGGGAAGCTAGAGT
AAGTAGTTCGCCAGTTAATAGTTTGCGCAACGTTGTTGCCATTGCTACAGGCATCGTGGTGTCACGCTCG
TCGTTTGGTATGGCTTCATTCAGCTCCGGTTCCCAACGATCAAGGCGAGTTACATGATCCCCCATGTTGT
GCAAAAAAGCGGTTAGCTCCTTCGGTCCTCCGATCGTTGTCAGAAGTAAGTTGGCCGCAGTGTTATCACT
CATGGTTATGGCAGCACTGCATAATTCTCTTACTGTCATGCCATCCGTAAGATGCTTTTCTGTGACTGGT
GAGTACTCAACCAAGTCATTCTGAGAATAGTGTATGCGGCGACCGAGTTGCTCTTGCCCGGCGTCAATAC
GGGATAATACCGCGCCACATAGCAGAACTTTAAAAGTGCTCATCATTGGAAAACGTTCTTCGGGGCGAAA
ACTCTCAAGGATCTTACCGCTGTTGAGATCCAGTTCGATGTAACCCACTCGTGCACCCAACTGATCTTCA
GCATCTTTTACTTTCACCAGCGTTTCTGGGTGAGCAAAAACAGGAAGGCAAAATGCCGCAAAAAAGGGAA
TAAGGGCGACACGGAAATGTTGAATACTCATACTCTTCCTTTTTCAATATTATTGAAGCATTTATCAGGG
TTATTGTCTCATGAGCGGATACATATTTGAATGTATTTAGAAAAATAAACAAATAGGGGTTCCGCGCACA
TTTCCCCGAAAAGTGCCACCTGAC
Features (pLannotate 1.2.2; 36 found; start..end, strand, type, name):
     30..82      -  misc_feature   bom (fragment): basis of mobility region from pBR322
    237..616     +  enhancer       CMV enhancer: human cytomegalovirus immediate early enhancer
    617..816     +  promoter       CMV promoter: human cytomegalovirus (CMV) immediate early promoter
    834..1014    +  LTR            5' LTR (truncated): truncated 5' long terminal repeat (LTR) from HIV-1
   1061..1186    +  misc_feature   HIV-1 Ψ: packaging signal of human immunodeficiency virus type 1
   1170..1533    +  CDS            HIV-1 gag (fragment): gag protein from human immunodeficiency virus 1; gag
   1679..1912    +  misc_feature   RRE: The Rev response element (RRE) of HIV-1 allows for Rev-dependent mRNA export from the nucleus to the cytoplasm.
   2289..2389    +  CDS            Rev (fragment): human immunodeficiency virus 1 (HIV-1) Rev protein; rev; enhances nuclear export of unspliced and incompletely spliced viral mRNAs
   2439..2556    +  misc_feature   cPPT/CTS: central polypurine tract and central termination sequence of HIV-1
   2605..2623    +  CDS            small t antigen (fragment): SV40 (simian virus 40) small t antigen
   2649..2860    +  promoter       EF-1α core promoter: core promoter for human elongation factor EF-1α
   2881..3597    +  CDS            EGFP: EGFP is a basic (constitutively fluorescent) green fluorescent protein published in 1996, derived from Aequorea victoria. It is reported to be a rapidly-maturing weak dimer with moderate acid sensitivity.
   3599..3639    +  misc_feature   MCS (fragment): multiple cloning site
   3673..3690    +  CDS            thrombin site: thrombin recognition and cleavage site
   3700..3966    +  CDS            BANF1: BAF_HUMAN - Also known as BAF, BCRG1. Experimental evidence at protein level: Swiss-Prot protein existence level 1. (Microbial infection) In case of poxvirus infection, has an antiviral activity by blocking viral DNA replication. From Homo sapiens (Human).
   4033..4262    +  intron         chimeric intron: chimera between introns from adenovirus and immunoglobulin heavy chain genes
   4446..4908    +  misc_feature   IRES: internal ribosome entry site (IRES) of the encephalomyocarditis virus (EMCV)
   4941..5339    +  CDS            BSD: blasticidin S deaminase; Aspergillus terreus BSD; confers resistance to blasticidin
   5359..5947    +  misc_feature   WPRE: woodchuck hepatitis virus posttranscriptional regulatory element
   5884..6465    +  CDS            nef (fragment): NEF_HV1H2 - Experimental evidence at protein level: Swiss-Prot protein existence level 1. Extracellular Nef protein targets CD4(+) T-lymphocytes for apoptosis by interacting with CXCR4 surface receptors. From Human immunodeficiency virus type 1 group M subtype B (isolate HXB2) (HIV-1).
   6472..6652    +  LTR            5' LTR (truncated): truncated 5' long terminal repeat (LTR) from HIV-1
   6684..6908    +  polyA_signal   bGH poly(A) signal: bovine growth hormone polyadenylation signal
   6912..6933    +  promoter       SV40 promoter (fragment): SV40 enhancer and early promoter
   6954..7382    +  rep_origin     f1 ori (sequence partly withheld): f1 bacteriophage origin of replication; arrow indicates direction of (+) strand synthesis
   7396..7725    +  promoter       SV40 promoter: SV40 enhancer and early promoter
   7773..7820    +  promoter       EM7 promoter: synthetic bacterial promoter&nbsp
   7839..8213    +  CDS            BleoR: antibiotic-binding protein; Sh ble from Streptoalloteichus hindustanus; confers resistance to bleomycin, phleomycin, and Zeocin™
   8223..8348    +  CDS            ble (fragment): BLE_KLEPN - Experimental evidence at protein level: Swiss-Prot protein existence level 1. Binding protein with a strong affinity to the bleomycin family of antibiotics. Binds to CL990; an antimitotic-antibiotic compound. From Klebsiella pneumoniae.
   8343..8464    +  polyA_signal   SV40 poly(A) signal: SV40 polyadenylation signal
   8535..8557    -  protein_bind   lac operator (fragment): The lac repressor binds to the lac operator to inhibit transcription in E. coli. This inhibition can be relieved by adding lactose or isopropyl-β-D-thiogalactopyranoside (IPTG). lac repressor encoded by lacI
   8561..8591    -  promoter       lac promoter: promoter for the E. coli lac operon
   8606..8627    -  protein_bind   CAP binding site: CAP binding activates transcription in the presence of cAMP. E. coli catabolite activator protein
   8640..8732    -  CDS            lacI (fragment): lac repressor; lacI; The lac repressor binds to the lac operator to inhibit transcription in E. coli. This inhibition can be relieved by adding lactose or isopropyl-β-D-thiogalactopyranoside (IPTG).
   8915..9503    -  rep_origin     ori: high-copy-number ColE1/pMB1/pBR322/pUC origin of replication
   9674..10534   -  CDS            AmpR: β-lactamase; bla; confers resistance to ampicillin, carbenicillin, and related antibiotics
  10535..10639   -  promoter       AmpR promoter: bla
