>Addgene plasmid #101772 | EGFP-BAF | addgene full sequence | sequence record 200175 | Addgene NGS Result
GTCGACGGATCGGGAGATCTCCCGATCCCCTATGGTGCACTCTCAGTACAATCTGCTCTGATGCCGCATA
GTTAAGCCAGTATCTGCTCCCTGCTTGTGTGTTGGAGGTCGCTGAGTAGTGCGCGAGCAAAATTTAAGCT
ACAACAAGGCAAGGCTTGACCGACAATTGCATGAAGAATCTGCTTAGGGTTAGGCGTTTTGCGCTGCTTC
GCGATGTACGGGCCAGATATACGCGTTGACATTGATTATTGACTAGTTATTAATAGTAATCAATTACGGG
GTCATTAGTTCATAGCCCATATATGGAGTTCCGCGTTACATAACTTACGGTAAATGGCCCGCCTGGCTGA
CCGCCCAACGACCCCCGCCCATTGACGTCAATAATGACGTATGTTCCCATAGTAACGCCAATAGGGACTT
TCCATTGACGTCAATGGGTGGAGTATTTACGGTAAACTGCCCACTTGGCAGTACATCAAGTGTATCATAT
GCCAAGTACGCCCCCTATTGACGTCAATGACGGTAAATGGCCCGCCTGGCATTATGCCCAGTACATGACC
TTATGGGACTTTCCTACTTGGCAGTACATCTACGTATTAGTCATCGCTATTACCATGGTGATGCGGTTTT
GGCAGTACATCAATGGGCGTGGATAGCGGTTTGACTCACGGGGATTTCCAAGTCTCCACCCCATTGACGT
CAATGGGAGTTTGTTTTGGCACCAAAATCAACGGGACTTTCCAAAATGTCGTAACAACTCCGCCCCATTG
ACGCAAATGGGCGGTAGGCGTGTACGGTGGGAGGTCTATATAAGCAGCGCGTTTTGCCTGTACTGGGTCT
CTCTGGTTAGACCAGATCTGAGCCTGGGAGCTCTCTGGCTAACTAGGGAACCCACTGCTTAAGCCTCAAT
AAAGCTTGCCTTGAGTGCTTCAAGTAGTGTGTGCCCGTCTGTTGTGTGACTCTGGTAACTAGAGATCCCT
CAGACCCTTTTAGTCAGTGTGGAAAATCTCTAGCAGTGGCGCCCGAACAGGGACTTGAAAGCGAAAGGGA
AACCAGAGGAGCTCTCTCGACGCAGGACTCGGCTTGCTGAAGCGCGCACGGCAAGAGGCGAGGGGCGGCG
ACTGGTGAGTACGCCAAAAATTTTGACTAGCGGAGGCTAGAAGGAGAGAGATGGGTGCGAGAGCGTCAGT
ATTAAGCGGGGGAGAATTAGATCGCGATGGGAAAAAATTCGGTTAAGGCCAGGGGGAAAGAAAAAATATA
AATTAAAACATATAGTATGGGCAAGCAGGGAGCTAGAACGATTCGCAGTTAATCCTGGCCTGTTAGAAAC
ATCAGAAGGCTGTAGACAAATACTGGGACAGCTACAACCATCCCTTCAGACAGGATCAGAAGAACTTAGA
TCATTATATAATACAGTAGCAACCCTCTATTGTGTGCATCAAAGGATAGAGATAAAAGACACCAAGGAAG
CTTTAGACAAGATAGAGGAAGAGCAAAACAAAAGTAAGACCACCGCACAGCAAGCGGCCGCTGATCTTCA
GACCTGGAGGAGGAGATATGAGGGACAATTGGAGAAGTGAATTATATAAATATAAAGTAGTAAAAATTGA
ACCATTAGGAGTAGCACCCACCAAGGCAAAGAGAAGAGTGGTGCAGAGAGAAAAAAGAGCAGTGGGAATA
GGAGCTTTGTTCCTTGGGTTCTTGGGAGCAGCAGGAAGCACTATGGGCGCAGCGTCAATGACGCTGACGG
TACAGGCCAGACAATTATTGTCTGGTATAGTGCAGCAGCAGAACAATTTGCTGAGGGCTATTGAGGCGCA
ACAGCATCTGTTGCAACTCACAGTCTGGGGCATCAAGCAGCTCCAGGCAAGAATCCTGGCTGTGGAAAGA
TACCTAAAGGATCAACAGCTCCTGGGGATTTGGGGTTGCTCTGGAAAACTCATTTGCACCACTGCTGTGC
CTTGGAATGCTAGTTGGAGTAATAAATCTCTGGAACAGATTTGGAATCACACGACCTGGATGGAGTGGGA
CAGAGAAATTAACAATTACACAAGCTTAATACACTCCTTAATTGAAGAATCGCAAAACCAGCAAGAAAAG
AATGAACAAGAATTATTGGAATTAGATAAATGGGCAAGTTTGTGGAATTGGTTTAACATAACAAATTGGC
TGTGGTATATAAAATTATTCATAATGATAGTAGGAGGCTTGGTAGGTTTAAGAATAGTTTTTGCTGTACT
TTCTATAGTGAATAGAGTTAGGCAGGGATATTCACCATTATCGTTTCAGACCCACCTCCCAACCCCGAGG
GGACCCGACAGGCCCGAAGGAATAGAAGAAGAAGGTGGAGAGAGAGACAGAGACAGATCCATTCGATTAG
TGAACGGATCGGCACTGCGTGCGCCAATTCTGCAGACAAATGGCAGTATTCATCCACAATTTTAAAAGAA
AAGGGGGGATTGGGGGGTACAGTGCAGGGGAAAGAATAGTAGACATAATAGCAACAGACATACAAACTAA
AGAATTACAAAAACAAATTACAAAAATTCAAAATTTTCGGGTTTATTACAGGGACAGCAGAGATCCAGTT
TGGTTAATTAGCTAGCTAGGTCTTGAAAGGAGTGGGAATTGGCTCCGGTGCCCGTCAGTGGGCAGAGCGC
ACATCGCCCACAGTCCCCGAGAAGTTGGGGGGAGGGGTCGGCAATTGATCCGGTGCCTAGAGAAGGTGGC
GCGGGGTAAACTGGGAAAGTGATGTCGTGTACTGGCTCCGCCTTTTTCCCGAGGGTGGGGGAGAACCGTA
TATAAGTGCAGTAGTCGCCGTGAACGTTCTTTTTCGCAACGGGTTTGCCGCCAGAACACAGGAGAATTCT
CTAGAGCCACCATGGTGAGCAAGGGCGAGGAGCTGTTCACCGGGGTGGTGCCCATCCTGGTCGAGCTGGA
CGGCGACGTAAACGGCCACAAGTTCAGCGTGTCCGGCGAGGGCGAGGGCGATGCCACCTATGGTAAGCTT
ACCCTGAAGTTCATCTGCACCACCGGCAAGCTGCCCGTGCCCTGGCCCACCCTCGTGACCACCCTGACCT
ACGGCGTGCAGTGCTTCAGCCGCTACCCCGACCACATGAAGCAGCACGACTTTTTCAAGTCCGCCATGCC
CGAAGGCTACGTCCAGGAGCGCACCATCTTCTTTAAGGACGACGGCAACTACAAGACCCGCGCCGAGGTG
AAGTTCGAGGGCGACACCCTGGTGAACCGCATCGAGCTGAAGGGCATCGACTTCAAGGAGGACGGCAACA
TCCTGGGGCACAAGCTGGAGTACAACTACAACAGCCACAACGTCTATATCATGGCCGACAAGCAGAAGAA
CGGCATCAAGGTGAACTTCAAGATCCGCCACAACATCGAGGACGGCAGCGTGCAGCTCGCCGACCACTAC
CAGCAGAACACCCCCATCGGCGACGGCCCCGTGCTGCTGCCCGACAACCACTACCTGAGCACCCAGTCCG
CCCTGAGCAAAGACCCCAACGAGAAGCGCGATCACATGGTCCTGCTGGAGTTCGTGACCGCCGCCGGGAT
CACTCTCGGCATGGACGAGCTGTACAAGTACTCAGATCTCGAGCTCAAGCTTCGAATTCTGCAGTCGACG
AGCAGTCATCATCATCATCATCACAGCAGCGGCCTGGTGCCGCGCGGCAGCCATACCGGTATGACAACCT
CCCAAAAGCACCGAGACTTCGTGGCAGAGCCCATGGGGGAGAAGCCAGTGGGGAGCCTGGCTGGGATTGG
TGAAGTCCTGGGCAAGAAGCTGGAGGAAAGGGGTTTTGACAAGGCCTATGTTGTCCTTGGCCAGTTTCTG
GTGCTAAAGAAAGATGAAGACCTCTTCCGGGAATGGCTGAAAGACACTTGTGGCGCCAACGCCAAGCAGT
CCCGGGACTGCTTCGGATGCCTTCGAGAGTGGTGTGATGCCTTCTTGTAGGGATCCGAATTCCGATCCAG
TGTGCTGGAATTAATTCGCTGTCTGCGAGGGCCAGCTGTTGGGGTGAGTACTCCCTCTCAAAAGCGGGCA
TGACTTCTGCGCTAAGATTGTCAGTTTCCAAAAACGAGGAGGATTTGATATTCACCTGGCCCGCGGTGAT
GCCTTTGAGGGTGGCCGCGTCCATCTGGTCAGAAAAGACAATCTTTTTGTTGTCAAGCTTGAGGTGTGGC
AGGCTTGAGATCTGGCCATACACTTGAGTGACAATGACATCCACTTTGCCTTTCTCTCCACAGGTGTCCA
CTCCCAGGTCCAACTGCAGGTCGAGCATGCATCTAGGGCGGCCAATTCCGCCCCTCTCCCCCCCCCCCCT
AACGTTACTGGCCGAAGCCGCTTGGAATAAGGCCGGTGTGCGTTTGTCTATATGTTATTTTCCACCATAT
TGCCGTCTTTTGGCAATGTGAGGGCCCGGAAACCTGGCCCTGTCTTCTTGACGAGCATTCCTAGGGGTCT
TTCCCCTCTCGCCAAAGGAATGCAAGGTCTGTTGAATGTCGTGAAGGAAGCAGTTCCTCTGGAAGCTTCT
TGAAGACAAACAACGTCTGTAGCGACCCTTTGCAGGCAGCGGAACCCCCCACCTGGCGACAGGTGCCTCT
GCGGCCAAAAGCCACGTGTATAAGATACACCTGCAAAGGCGGCACAACCCCAGTGCCACGTTGTGAGTTG
GATAGTTGTGGAAAGAGTCAAATGGCTCTCCTCAAGCGTATTCAACAAGGGGCTGAAGGATGCCCAGAAG
GTACCCCATTGTATGGGATCTGATCTGGGGCCTCGGTGCACATGCTTTACATGTGTTTAGTCGAGGTTAA
AAAAACGTCTAGGCCCCCCGAACCACGGGGACGTGGTTTTCCTTTGAAAAACACGATGATAAGCTTGCCA
CAACCCACAAGGAGACGACCTTCCATGGCCAAGCCTTTGTCTCAAGAAGAATCCACCCTCATTGAAAGAG
CAACGGCTACAATCAACAGCATCCCCATCTCTGAAGACTACAGCGTCGCCAGCGCAGCTCTCTCTAGCGA
CGGCCGCATCTTCACTGGTGTCAATGTATATCATTTTACTGGGGGACCTTGTGCAGAACTCGTGGTGCTG
GGCACTGCTGCTGCTGCGGCAGCTGGCAACCTGACTTGTATCGTCGCGATCGGAAATGAGAACAGGGGCA
TCTTGAGCCCCTGCGGACGGTGCCGACAGGTGCTTCTCGATCTGCATCCTGGGATCAAAGCCATAGTGAA
GGACAGTGATGGACAGCCGACGGCAGTTGGGATTCGTGAATTGCTGCCCTCTGGTTATGTGTGGGAGGGC
TAACGATATCAAGCTTATCGGTAATCAACCTCTGGATTACAAAATTTGTGAAAGATTGACTGGTATTCTT
AACTATGTTGCTCCTTTTACGCTATGTGGATACGCTGCTTTAATGCCTTTGTATCATGCTATTGCTTCCC
GTATGGCTTTCATTTTCTCCTCCTTGTATAAATCCTGGTTGCTGTCTCTTTATGAGGAGTTGTGGCCCGT
TGTCAGGCAACGTGGCGTGGTGTGCACTGTGTTTGCTGACGCAACCCCCACTGGTTGGGGCATTGCCACC
ACCTGTCAGCTCCTTTCCGGGACTTTCGCTTTCCCCCTCCCTATTGCCACGGCGGAACTCATCGCCGCCT
GCCTTGCCCGCTGCTGGACAGGGGCTCGGCTGTTGGGCACTGACAATTCCGTGGTGTTGTCGGGGAAATC
ATCGTCCTTTCCTTGGCTGCTCGCCTGTGTTGCCACCTGGATTCTGCGCGGGACGTCCTTCTGCTACGTC
CCTTCGGCCCTCAATCCAGCGGACCTTCCTTCCCGCGGCCTGCTGCCGGCTCTGCGGCCTCTTCCGCGTC
TTCGCCTTCGCCCTCAGACGAGTCGGATCTCCCTTTGGGCCGCCTCCCCGCATCGATACCGTCGACCTCG
AGACCTAGAAAAACATGGAGCAATCACAAGTAGCAATACAGCAGCTACCAATGCTGATTGTGCCTGGCTA
GAAGCACAAGAGGAGGAGGAGGTGGGTTTTCCAGTCACACCTCAGGTACCTTTAAGACCAATGACTTACA
AGGCAGCTGTAGATCTTAGCCACTTTTTAAAAGAAAAGGGGGGACTGGAAGGGCTAATTCACTCCCAACG
AAGACAAGATATCCTTGATCTGTGGATCTACCACACACAAGGCTACTTCCCTGATTGGCAGAACTACACA
CCAGGGCCAGGGATCAGATATCCACTGACCTTTGGATGGTGCTACAAGCTAGTACCAGTTGAGCAAGAGA
AGGTAGAAGAAGCCAATGAAGGAGAGAACACCCGCTTGTTACACCCTGTGAGCCTGCATGGGATGGATGA
CCCGGAGAGAGAAGTATTAGAGTGGAGGTTTGACAGCCGCCTAGCATTTCATCACATGGCCCGAGAGCTG
CATCCGGACTGTACTGGGTCTCTCTGGTTAGACCAGATCTGAGCCTGGGAGCTCTCTGGCTAACTAGGGA
ACCCACTGCTTAAGCCTCAATAAAGCTTGCCTTGAGTGCTTCAAGTAGTGTGTGCCCGTCTGTTGTGTGA
CTCTGGTAACTAGAGATCCCTCAGACCCTTTTAGTCAGTGTGGAAAATCTCTAGCAGGGCCCGTTTAAAC
CCGCTGATCAGCCTCGACTGTGCCTTCTAGTTGCCAGCCATCTGTTGTTTGCCCCTCCCCCGTGCCTTCC
TTGACCCTGGAAGGTGCCACTCCCACTGTCCTTTCCTAATAAAATGAGGAAATTGCATCGCATTGTCTGA
GTAGGTGTCATTCTATTCTGGGGGGTGGGGTGGGGCAGGACAGCAAGGGGGAGGATTGGGAAGACAATAG
CAGGCATGCTGGGGATGCGGTGGGCTCTATGGCTTCTGAGGCGGAAAGAACCAGCTGGGGCTCTAGGGGG
TATCCCC
[124 nt withheld, positions 6938-7061]
C
[91 nt withheld, positions 7063-7153]
A
[49 nt withheld, positions 7155-7203]
CCTTTGACGTTGGAGTCCACGTTCTTT
[37 nt withheld, positions 7231-7267]
ACCCTATCTCGGTCTATTCTTTTGATTTATAAGGGATTTTGCCGATTTCGGCCTATTGGTTAAAAAATGA
GCTGATTTAACAAAAATTTAACGCGAATTAATTCTGTGGAATGTGTGTCAGTTAGGGTGTGGAAAGTCCC
CAGGCTCCCCAGCAGGCAGAAGTATGCAAAGCATGCATCTCAATTAGTCAGCAACCAGGTGTGGAAAGTC
CCCAGGCTCCCCAGCAGGCAGAAGTATGCAAAGCATGCATCTCAATTAGTCAGCAACCATAGTCCCGCCC
CTAACTCCGCCCATCCCGCCCCTAACTCCGCCCAGTTCCGCCCATTCTCCGCCCCATGGCTGACTAATTT
TTTTTATTTATGCAGAGGCCGAGGCCGCCTCTGCCTCTGAGCTATTCCAGAAGTAGTGAGGAGGCTTTTT
TGGAGGCCTAGGCTTTTGCAAAAAGCTCCCGGGAGCTTGTATATCCATTTTCGGATCTGATCAGCACGTG
TTGACAATTAATCATCGGCATAGTATATCGGCATAGTATAATACGACAAGGTGAGGAACTAAACCATGGC
CAAGTTGACCAGTGCCGTTCCGGTGCTCACCGCGCGCGACGTCGCCGGAGCGGTCGAGTTCTGGACCGAC
CGGCTCGGGTTCTCCCGGGACTTCGTGGAGGACGACTTCGCCGGTGTGGTCCGGGACGACGTGACCCTGT
TCATCAGCGCGGTCCAGGACCAGGTGGTGCCGGACAACACCCTGGCCTGGGTGTGGGTGCGCGGCCTGGA
CGAGCTGTACGCCGAGTGGTCGGAGGTCGTGTCCACGAACTTCCGGGACGCCTCCGGGCCGGCCATGACC
GAGATCGGCGAGCAGCCGTGGGGGCGGGAGTTCGCCCTGCGCGACCCGGCCGGCAACTGCGTGCACTTCG
TGGCCGAGGAGCAGGACTGACACGTGCTACGAGATTTCGATTCCACCGCCGCCTTCTATGAAAGGTTGGG
CTTCGGAATCGTTTTCCGGGACGCCGGCTGGATGATCCTCCAGCGCGGGGATCTCATGCTGGAGTTCTTC
GCCCACCCCAACTTGTTTATTGCAGCTTATAATGGTTACAAATAAAGCAATAGCATCACAAATTTCACAA
ATAAAGCATTTTTTTCACTGCATTCTAGTTGTGGTTTGTCCAAACTCATCAATGTATCTTATCATGTCTG
TATACCGTCGACCTCTAGCTAGAGCTTGGCGTAATCATGGTCATAGCTGTTTCCTGTGTGAAATTGTTAT
CCGCTCACAATTCCACACAACATACGAGCCGGAAGCATAAAGTGTAAAGCCTGGGGTGCCTAATGAGTGA
GCTAACTCACATTAATTGCGTTGCGCTCACTGCCCGCTTTCCAGTCGGGAAACCTGTCGTGCCAGCTGCA
TTAATGAATCGGCCAACGCGCGGGGAGAGGCGGTTTGCGTATTGGGCGCTCTTCCGCTTCCTCGCTCACT
GACTCGCTGCGCTCGGTCGTTCGGCTGCGGCGAGCGGTATCAGCTCACTCAAAGGCGGTAATACGGTTAT
CCACAGAATCAGGGGATAACGCAGGAAAGAACATGTGAGCAAAAGGCCAGCAAAAGGCCAGGAACCGTAA
AAAGGCCGCGTTGCTGGCGTTTTTCCATAGGCTCCGCCCCCCTGACGAGCATCACAAAAATCGACGCTCA
AGTCAGAGGTGGCGAAACCCGACAGGACTATAAAGATACCAGGCGTTTCCCCCTGGAAGCTCCCTCGTGC
GCTCTCCTGTTCCGACCCTGCCGCTTACCGGATACCTGTCCGCCTTTCTCCCTTCGGGAAGCGTGGCGCT
TTCTCATAGCTCACGCTGTAGGTATCTCAGTTCGGTGTAGGTCGTTCGCTCCAAGCTGGGCTGTGTGCAC
GAACCCCCCGTTCAGCCCGACCGCTGCGCCTTATCCGGTAACTATCGTCTTGAGTCCAACCCGGTAAGAC
ACGACTTATCGCCACTGGCAGCAGCCACTGGTAACAGGATTAGCAGAGCGAGGTATGTAGGCGGTGCTAC
AGAGTTCTTGAAGTGGTGGCCTAACTACGGCTACACTAGAAGAACAGTATTTGGTATCTGCGCTCTGCTG
AAGCCAGTTACCTTCGGAAAAAGAGTTGGTAGCTCTTGATCCGGCAAACAAACCACCGCTGGTAGCGGTG
GTTTTTTTGTTTGCAAGCAGCAGATTACGCGCAGAAAAAAAGGATCTCAAGAAGATCCTTTGATCTTTTC
TACGGGGTCTGACGCTCAGTGGAACGAAAACTCACGTTAAGGGATTTTGGTCATGAGATTATCAAAAAGG
ATCTTCACCTAGATCCTTTTAAATTAAAAATGAAGTTTTAAATCAATCTAAAGTATATATGAGTAAACTT
GGTCTGACAGTTACCAATGCTTAATCAGTGAGGCACCTATCTCAGCGATCTGTCTATTTCGTTCATCCAT
AGTTGCCTGACTCCCCGTCGTGTAGATAACTACGATACGGGAGGGCTTACCATCTGGCCCCAGTGCTGCA
ATGATACCGCGAGACCCACGCTCACCGGCTCCAGATTTATCAGCAATAAACCAGCCAGCCGGAAGGGCCG
AGCGCAGAAGTGGTCCTGCAACTTTATCCGCCTCCATCCAGTCTATTAATTGTTGCCGGGAAGCTAGAGT
AAGTAGTTCGCCAGTTAATAGTTTGCGCAACGTTGTTGCCATTGCTACAGGCATCGTGGTGTCACGCTCG
TCGTTTGGTATGGCTTCATTCAGCTCCGGTTCCCAACGATCAAGGCGAGTTACATGATCCCCCATGTTGT
GCAAAAAAGCGGTTAGCTCCTTCGGTCCTCCGATCGTTGTCAGAAGTAAGTTGGCCGCAGTGTTATCACT
CATGGTTATGGCAGCACTGCATAATTCTCTTACTGTCATGCCATCCGTAAGATGCTTTTCTGTGACTGGT
GAGTACTCAACCAAGTCATTCTGAGAATAGTGTATGCGGCGACCGAGTTGCTCTTGCCCGGCGTCAATAC
GGGATAATACCGCGCCACATAGCAGAACTTTAAAAGTGCTCATCATTGGAAAACGTTCTTCGGGGCGAAA
ACTCTCAAGGATCTTACCGCTGTTGAGATCCAGTTCGATGTAACCCACTCGTGCACCCAACTGATCTTCA
GCATCTTTTACTTTCACCAGCGTTTCTGGGTGAGCAAAAACAGGAAGGCAAAATGCCGCAAAAAAGGGAA
TAAGGGCGACACGGAAATGTTGAATACTCATACTCTTCCTTTTTCAATATTATTGAAGCATTTATCAGGG
TTATTGTCTCATGAGCGGATACATATTTGAATGTATTTAGAAAAATAAACAAATAGGGGTTCCGCGCACA
TTTCCCCGAAAAGTGCCACCTGAC
Features (pLannotate 1.2.2; 36 found; start..end, strand, type, name):
     31..83      -  misc_feature   bom (fragment): basis of mobility region from pBR322
    238..617     +  enhancer       CMV enhancer: human cytomegalovirus immediate early enhancer
    618..817     +  promoter       CMV promoter: human cytomegalovirus (CMV) immediate early promoter
    835..1015    +  LTR            5' LTR (truncated): truncated 5' long terminal repeat (LTR) from HIV-1
   1062..1187    +  misc_feature   HIV-1 Ψ: packaging signal of human immunodeficiency virus type 1
   1171..1534    +  CDS            HIV-1 gag (fragment): gag protein from human immunodeficiency virus 1; gag
   1680..1913    +  misc_feature   RRE: The Rev response element (RRE) of HIV-1 allows for Rev-dependent mRNA export from the nucleus to the cytoplasm.
   2290..2390    +  CDS            Rev (fragment): human immunodeficiency virus 1 (HIV-1) Rev protein; rev; enhances nuclear export of unspliced and incompletely spliced viral mRNAs
   2440..2557    +  misc_feature   cPPT/CTS: central polypurine tract and central termination sequence of HIV-1
   2606..2624    +  CDS            small t antigen (fragment): SV40 (simian virus 40) small t antigen
   2650..2861    +  promoter       EF-1α core promoter: core promoter for human elongation factor EF-1α
   2882..3598    +  CDS            EGFP: EGFP is a basic (constitutively fluorescent) green fluorescent protein published in 1996, derived from Aequorea victoria. It is reported to be a rapidly-maturing weak dimer with moderate acid sensitivity.
   3600..3640    +  misc_feature   MCS (fragment): multiple cloning site
   3674..3691    +  CDS            thrombin site: thrombin recognition and cleavage site
   3701..3967    +  CDS            BANF1: BAF_HUMAN - Also known as BAF, BCRG1. Experimental evidence at protein level: Swiss-Prot protein existence level 1. (Microbial infection) In case of poxvirus infection, has an antiviral activity by blocking viral DNA replication. From Homo sapiens (Human).
   4034..4263    +  intron         chimeric intron: chimera between introns from adenovirus and immunoglobulin heavy chain genes
   4430..4892    +  misc_feature   IRES: internal ribosome entry site (IRES) of the encephalomyocarditis virus (EMCV)
   4925..5323    +  CDS            BSD: blasticidin S deaminase; Aspergillus terreus BSD; confers resistance to blasticidin
   5343..5931    +  misc_feature   WPRE: woodchuck hepatitis virus posttranscriptional regulatory element
   5868..6449    +  CDS            nef (fragment): NEF_HV1H2 - Experimental evidence at protein level: Swiss-Prot protein existence level 1. Extracellular Nef protein targets CD4(+) T-lymphocytes for apoptosis by interacting with CXCR4 surface receptors. From Human immunodeficiency virus type 1 group M subtype B (isolate HXB2) (HIV-1).
   6456..6636    +  LTR            5' LTR (truncated): truncated 5' long terminal repeat (LTR) from HIV-1
   6668..6892    +  polyA_signal   bGH poly(A) signal: bovine growth hormone polyadenylation signal
   6896..6917    +  promoter       SV40 promoter (fragment): SV40 enhancer and early promoter
   6938..7366    +  rep_origin     f1 ori (sequence partly withheld): f1 bacteriophage origin of replication; arrow indicates direction of (+) strand synthesis
   7380..7709    +  promoter       SV40 promoter: SV40 enhancer and early promoter
   7757..7804    +  promoter       EM7 promoter: synthetic bacterial promoter&nbsp
   7823..8197    +  CDS            BleoR: antibiotic-binding protein; Sh ble from Streptoalloteichus hindustanus; confers resistance to bleomycin, phleomycin, and Zeocin™
   8207..8332    +  CDS            ble (fragment): BLE_KLEPN - Experimental evidence at protein level: Swiss-Prot protein existence level 1. Binding protein with a strong affinity to the bleomycin family of antibiotics. Binds to CL990; an antimitotic-antibiotic compound. From Klebsiella pneumoniae.
   8327..8448    +  polyA_signal   SV40 poly(A) signal: SV40 polyadenylation signal
   8519..8541    -  protein_bind   lac operator (fragment): The lac repressor binds to the lac operator to inhibit transcription in E. coli. This inhibition can be relieved by adding lactose or isopropyl-β-D-thiogalactopyranoside (IPTG). lac repressor encoded by lacI
   8545..8575    -  promoter       lac promoter: promoter for the E. coli lac operon
   8590..8611    -  protein_bind   CAP binding site: CAP binding activates transcription in the presence of cAMP. E. coli catabolite activator protein
   8624..8716    -  CDS            lacI (fragment): lac repressor; lacI; The lac repressor binds to the lac operator to inhibit transcription in E. coli. This inhibition can be relieved by adding lactose or isopropyl-β-D-thiogalactopyranoside (IPTG).
   8899..9487    -  rep_origin     ori: high-copy-number ColE1/pMB1/pBR322/pUC origin of replication
   9658..10518   -  CDS            AmpR: β-lactamase; bla; confers resistance to ampicillin, carbenicillin, and related antibiotics
  10519..10623   -  promoter       AmpR promoter: bla
