[The description below was written by a language model from this plasmid's Addgene catalogue record and pLannotate feature annotations shown in this document.]
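Description:
EGFP-BAF is an HIV-1-based lentiviral transfer plasmid for expressing human barrier-to-autointegration factor (BAF, gene BANF1) fused to EGFP in human cells. It was built by Gibson assembly into an existing lentiviral backbone. In bacteria it is maintained through a high-copy ColE1/pUC-type origin and ampicillin resistance, and it also carries an f1 origin. The viral genome is transcribed from a CMV enhancer/promoter joined to a truncated 5' LTR. It contains the Ψ packaging signal with a gag fragment, the Rev response element for Rev-dependent nuclear export, and the cPPT/CTS. It ends in a second truncated LTR followed by a bGH polyadenylation signal.

Between the LTRs, an EF-1α core promoter drives a single transcript. EGFP comes first and is joined to the 267 bp BANF1 coding sequence through a short linker that includes multiple-cloning-site remnants and an annotated thrombin cleavage site, so EGFP sits at the N terminus of BAF. Downstream are a chimeric intron, an EMCV IRES and the blasticidin S deaminase gene, which links blasticidin resistance to expression of the fusion. A WPRE follows to enhance transcript expression. An SV40/EM7-driven BleoR cassette lies outside the LTRs and, as the record notes, is not packaged into virus.

The construct suits transfection or lentiviral transduction to make blasticidin-selected cells for fluorescence imaging of BAF, and the associated study concerns how DNA cross-bridging shapes a single nucleus from mitotic chromosomes. The depositor sequence (10,667 nt) and the repository sequencing result (10,651 nt) carry the same annotations and differ by 16 nt located between the chimeric intron and the IRES.
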