Addgene plasmid #101772: EGFP-BAF
Purpose: Expresses EGFP tagged BAF in human cells
Depositing lab: Daniel Gerlich. Depositing organization: Institut fuer Molekulare Biotechnologie (IMBA). Publication: DNA Cross-Bridging Shapes a Single Nucleus from a Set of Mitotic Chromosomes. Samwer M, Schneider MWG, Hoefler R, Schmalhorst PS, Jude JG, Zuber J, Gerlich DW. Cell. 2017 Aug 24;170(5):956-972.e23. doi: 10.1016/j.cell.2017.07.038. PubMed 28841419.
Backbone
  Vector backbone: Addgene plasmid # 52962
  Backbone manufacturer: Feng Zhang
  Backbone size w/o insert (bp): 10400
  Total vector size (bp): 10667
  Vector type: Mammalian Expression, Lentiviral
  Selectable markers: Blasticidin ; BleoR marker is outside of LTR and will not be packaged into virus
Growth in bacteria
  Bacterial resistance: Ampicillin, 100 μg/mL
  Growth temperature: 37°C
  Growth strain: NEB Stable
  Copy number: High Copy
Gene/Insert
  Gene/Insert name: BAF (BANF1)
  Species: H. sapiens (human)
  Insert size (bp): 267
  Entrez Gene: BANF1 (a.k.a. BAF, BCRP1, D14S1460, NGPS)
  Promoter: EF1a
  Tag / fusion protein: EGFP (N terminal on backbone)
  Cloning method: Gibson Cloning
  Sequencing primers: 5′ CATGCCCGCTTTTGAGA; 3′ TAAGTGCAGTAGTCGCCGTGAACGT
Terms and licenses: Academic/Nonprofit Terms; Industry Terms: Not Available to Industry
How to cite: EGFP-BAF was a gift from Daniel Gerlich (Addgene plasmid # 101772 ; http://n2t.net/addgene:101772 ; RRID:Addgene_101772)
